Addgene plasmid #12188: pCMV5 MEKK4alpha KD
Depositing lab: Gary Johnson. Depositing organization: National Jewish Health. Publication: Cloning of a novel mitogen-activated protein kinase kinase kinase, MEKK4, that selectively regulates the c-Jun amino terminal kinase pathway. Gerwins P, Blank JL, Johnson GL. J Biol Chem. 1997 Mar 28. 272(13):8288-95. 10.1074/jbc.272.13.8288 PubMed 9079650.
Backbone
  Vector backbone: pCMV5
  Backbone size w/o insert (bp): 4600
  Vector type: Mammalian Expression
Growth in bacteria
  Bacterial resistance: Ampicillin, 100 μg/mL
  Growth temperature: 37°C
  Growth strain: DH5alpha
  Copy number: High Copy
Gene/Insert
  Gene/Insert name: MEKK4 (alt name: MEKK4 alpha)
  Species: M. musculus (mouse)
  Insert size (bp): 4900
  Mutation: Kinase dead: K1361M
  GenBank ID: U85607
  Entrez Gene: Map3k4 (a.k.a. D17Rp17, D17Rp17e, MAPKKK4, MEKK 4, MTK1, Mek4b, Mekk4, RP17, Rp17a, Tas, mKIAA0213)
  Tag / fusion protein: HA (N terminal on insert)
  Cloning method: Restriction Enzyme; 5′ cloning site XbaI (not destroyed); 3′ cloning site ApaI (destroyed during cloning)
  Sequencing primers: 5′ CMV-F
Terms and licenses: Academic/Nonprofit Terms; Industry Terms: Not Available to Industry
How to cite: pCMV5 MEKK4alpha KD was a gift from Gary Johnson (Addgene plasmid # 12188 ; http://n2t.net/addgene:12188 ; RRID:Addgene_12188)
