[The description below was written by a language model from this plasmid's Addgene catalogue record.]
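Description:
pCMV5 MEKK4alpha KD is a mammalian expression plasmid built on the pCMV5 backbone (about 4.6 kb without insert), carrying a roughly 4.9 kb cDNA for the alpha form of mouse MEKK4 (gene Map3k4, also known as MTK1 or MAPKKK4). It is maintained in E. coli as a high-copy plasmid under ampicillin selection. No feature table accompanies the entry, so the replication origin, polyadenylation signal and other backbone elements are not itemised. The backbone name and the use of a CMV forward sequencing primer indicate that the insert lies downstream of a cytomegalovirus promoter, which drives strong constitutive transcription in transfected mammalian cells. No mammalian selection marker is recorded, so the record supports transient expression rather than stable line selection.

The insert encodes MEKK4 with an HA epitope tag at its N terminus, allowing detection or immunoprecipitation with anti-HA antibodies. It carries a K1361M substitution described as kinase dead. Replacing a conserved catalytic-domain lysine with methionine is a standard way of abolishing the phosphotransferase activity of a protein kinase while leaving the rest of the protein intact. The cDNA was placed in the vector by restriction cloning, with the XbaI site at the 5′ end retained and the ApaI site at the 3′ end destroyed.

MEKK4 is a MAP kinase kinase kinase that the associated work links to selective regulation of the c-Jun N-terminal kinase (JNK) pathway. This catalytically inactive version is suited to use as a negative control alongside wild-type MEKK4, or as a potential inhibitory mutant, to test whether signalling effects depend on MEKK4 kinase activity.
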