>Addgene plasmid #12188 | pCMV5 MEKK4alpha KD | addgene partial sequence | sequence record 18753 | CMV-F 5'-CGCAAATGGGCGGTAGGCGTG-3'
GAGCTCGTTTAGTGAACCGTCAGAATTCGATAAGCTTGCATGCCTGCAGGTCGACTCTAGTAACGGCCGC
CAGTGTGCTGGAATTCGGCTTAATCTGACCTGCGGCGGGCTAGAGGCGGAGGCGGAGTCCAGTCACTCCC
TCACCCCGCGGCTCCTGGTCTTCCCGCACCAGGCTGCAGCTGACGACCCGCCGCGGTCATGCGAAGCTTG
GTGCACGGGCCACCATGTATCCATATGATGTTCCAGATTATGCTAGAGACGCCATCGCCGAGCCGGTGCC
CCCTCCTGCCCTCGCCGACACCCCTGCAGCCGCCATGGAGGAGCTGCGGCCAGCACCACCGCCACAGCCA
GAGCCGGATCCGGAGTGCTGCCCAGCGGCGAGGCAGGAGTGCATGTTGGGAGAGTCGGCTCGCAAAAGTA
TGGAATCCGATCCAGAGGACTTTTCTGATGAAACAAATACAGAGACTCTCTACGGCACCTCACCCCCAAG
CACACCTCGACAGATGAAACGCCTGTCAGCCAAGCACCAGAGGAACAGCGCAGGGAGGCCGGCCAGCCGA
TCGAACTTGAAAGAAAAAATGAACACACCGAGTCAGTCTCCACATAAAGATTTGGGGAAGGGAGTGGAGA
CCGTGGAAGAATACAGCTACAAGCAGGAGAAGAAGATTCGAGCAACTCTGAGAACAACGGAGCGAGACCA
TAAGAAAAATGCACAGTGCTCGTTCATGTTGGACTCGGGTGGCTGGGTCTTTGCC
